Addgene plasmid #243837: pBSKa1_FRTtetFRT
Purpose: GoldenBraid2.0 Flp recombinase excisable antibiotic resistance cassette in the grammar of an assembled transcription unit. May be omega-assembled with another transcription unit.
Depositing lab: Christophe Herman. Depositing organization: Baylor College of Medicine. Publication: GoldenBraid2.0 E. coli: a comprehensive and characterized toolkit for enterics. Cooke MB, Welch KT, Ramirez LD, Wen AX, Marciano DC, Herman C. Synth Biol (Oxf). 2025 Aug 14;10(1):ysaf015. doi: 10.1093/synbio/ysaf015. eCollection 2025. PubMed 40927394.
Backbone
  Vector backbone: pBSK
  Vector type: Bacterial Expression
Growth in bacteria
  Bacterial resistance: Kanamycin, 50 μg/mL
  Growth temperature: 37°C
  Growth strain: DH5alpha
  Copy number: High Copy
Gene/Insert
  Gene/Insert name: tetA
  Species: Synthetic
  Insert size (bp): 1442
  Cloning method: Golden Gate
Terms and licenses: Academic/Nonprofit Terms; Industry Terms: Not Available to Industry
How to cite: pBSKa1_FRTtetFRT was a gift from Christophe Herman (Addgene plasmid # 243837 ; http://n2t.net/addgene:243837 ; RRID:Addgene_243837)
