[The description below was written by a language model from this plasmid's Addgene catalogue record and pLannotate feature annotations shown in this document.]
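Description:
pBSKa1_FRTtetFRT is a small (about 3.8 kb) bacterial plasmid from a GoldenBraid2.0 toolkit adapted for E. coli and related enteric bacteria. It is built on a pBSK backbone in what the name suggests is an alpha1-level position of the GoldenBraid scheme. The plasmid is maintained at high copy through a ColE1/pUC-type origin of replication. Selection is with kanamycin, via an aph(3')-Ia aminoglycoside phosphotransferase gene that the annotation places directly downstream of a cat promoter. The annotation software scores the KanR match as a fragment, but the catalogue lists kanamycin as the working selection. An f1 bacteriophage origin is also present, a common pBluescript-family element that permits single-stranded DNA production, and a short tet promoter fragment lies just upstream of it.

The payload is a synthetic insert of roughly 1.4 kb carrying tetA, the tetracycline efflux protein gene, expressed from its native E. coli tet promoter. The insert is bracketed by two FRT sites in the same orientation, a minimal FRT upstream and a full-length FRT downstream. Directly repeated FRT sites allow Flp recombinase to excise the intervening DNA, so the tetracycline marker can be removed after it has served for selection, leaving a single FRT scar.

The cassette was assembled by Golden Gate cloning and is formatted in the GoldenBraid grammar of a completed transcription unit. It can therefore be combined with another transcription unit in an omega-level assembly. This pairs a gene of interest with a removable resistance marker, which would suit multi-gene constructs or recyclable selection in engineered strains, although the record does not describe specific downstream applications.
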