Features (pLannotate 1.2.2; 9 found; start..end, strand, type, name):
     40..73      +  protein_bind   FRT (minimal): supports FLP-mediated excision but not integration (Turan and Bode, 2011) FLP recombinase from the Saccharomyces cerevisiae 2μ plasmid
    104..132     +  promoter       tet promoter: E. coli promoter for tetracycline efflux protein gene
    180..1370    +  CDS            TcR: tetracycline efflux protein; tet; confers resistance to tetracycline
   1383..1430    +  protein_bind   FRT: FLP-mediated recombination occurs in the 8-bp core sequence TCTAGAAA (Turan and Bode, 2011). FLP recombinase from the Saccharomyces cerevisiae 2μ plasmid
   1573..2161    -  rep_origin     ori: high-copy-number ColE1/pMB1/pBR322/pUC origin of replication
   2276..2378    +  promoter       cat promoter: promoter of the E. coli cat gene encoding chloramphenicol acetyltransferase
   2379..3192    +  CDS            KanR (fragment): aminoglycoside phosphotransferase; aph(3')-Ia; confers resistance to kanamycin in bacteria or G418 (Geneticin®) in eukaryotes
   3280..3297    -  promoter       tet promoter (fragment): E. coli promoter for tetracycline efflux protein gene
   3308..3763    +  rep_origin     f1 ori (sequence partly withheld): f1 bacteriophage origin of replication; arrow indicates direction of (+) strand synthesis
>Addgene plasmid #243837 | pBSKa1_FRTtetFRT | addgene full sequence | sequence record 488058 | Addgene NGS Result
CGTCTCAGGAGATTCCGGGGATCCGTCGACCTGCAGTTCGAAGTTCCTATTCTCTAGAAAGTATAGGAAC
TTCAGAGCGCTTTTGAAGCTCACGTTCTCATGTTTGACAGCTTATCATCGATAAGCTTTAATGCGGTAGT
TTATCACAGTTAAATTGCTAACGCAGTCAGGCACCGTGTATGAAATCTAACAATGCGCTCATCGTCATCC
TCGGCACCGTCACCCTGGATGCTGTAGGCATAGGCTTGGTTATGCCGGTACTGCCGGGCCTCTTGCGGGA
TATCGTCCATTCCGACAGCATCGCCAGTCACTATGGCGTGCTGCTAGCGCTATATGCGTTGATGCAATTT
CTATGCGCACCCGTTCTCGGAGCACTGTCCGACCGCTTTGGCCGCCGCCCAGTCCTGCTCGCTTCGCTAC
TTGGAGCCACTATCGACTACGCGATCATGGCGACCACACCCGTCCTGTGGATCCTCTACGCCGGACGCAT
CGTGGCCGGCATCACCGGCGCCACAGGTGCGGTTGCTGGCGCCTATATCGCCGACATCACCGATGGGGAA
GATCGGGCTCGCCACTTCGGGCTCATGAGCGCTTGTTTCGGCGTGGGTATGGTGGCAGGCCCCGTGGCCG
GGGGACTGTTGGGCGCCATCTCCTTGCATGCACCATTCCTTGCGGCGGCGGTGCTCAACGGCCTCAACCT
ACTACTGGGCTGCTTCCTAATGCAGGAGTCGCATAAGGGAGAGCGTCGACCGATGCCCTTGAGAGCCTTC
AACCCAGTCAGCTCCTTCCGGTGGGCGCGGGGCATGACTATCGTCGCCGCACTTATGACTGTCTTCTTTA
TCATGCAACTCGTAGGACAGGTGCCGGCAGCGCTCTGGGTCATTTTCGGCGAGGACCGCTTTCGCTGGAG
CGCGACGATGATCGGCCTGTCGCTTGCGGTATTCGGAATCTTGCACGCCCTCGCTCAAGCCTTCGTCACT
GGTCCCGCCACCAAACGTTTCGGCGAGAAGCAGGCCATTATCGCCGGCATGGCGGCCGACGCGCTGGGCT
ACGTCTTGCTGGCGTTCGCGACGCGAGGCTGGATGGCCTTCCCCATTATGATTCTTCTCGCTTCCGGCGG
CATCGGGATGCCCGCGTTGCAGGCCATGCTGTCCAGGCAGGTAGATGACGACCATCAGGGACAGCTTCAA
GGATCGCTCGCGGCTCTTACCAGCCTAACTTCGATCATTGGACCGCTGATCGTCACGGCGATTTATGCCG
CCTCGGCGAGCACATGGAACGGGTTGGCATGGATTGTAGGCGCCGCCCTATACCTTGTCTGCCTCCCCGC
GTTGCGTCGCGGTGCATGGAGCCGGGCCACCTCGACCTGATAAGGGGATCTTGAAGTTCCTATTCCGAAG
TTCCTATTCTCTAGAAAGTATAGGAACTTCGAAGCAGCTCCAGCCTACACGCTGTCATGAGACGAATTCT
GACACGGTTATCCACAGAATCAGGGGATAACGCAGGAAAGAACATGTGAGCAAAAGGCCAGCAAAAGGCC
AGGAACCGTAAAAAGGCCGCGTTGCTGGCGTTTTTCCATAGGCTCCGCCCCCCTGACGAGCATCACAAAA
ATCGACGCTCAAGTCAGAGGTGGCGAAACCCGACAGGACTATAAAGATACCAGGCGTTTCCCCCTGGAAG
CTCCCTCGTGCGCTCTCCTGTTCCGACCCTGCCGCTTACCGGATACCTGTCCGCCTTTCTCCCTTCGGGA
AGCGTGGCGCTTTCTCATAGCTCACGCTGTAGGTATCTCAGTTCGGTGTAGGTCGTTCGCTCCAAGCTGG
GCTGTGTGCACGAACCCCCCGTTCAGCCCGACCGCTGCGCCTTATCCGGTAACTATCGTCTTGAGTCCAA
CCCGGTAAGACACGACTTATCGCCACTGGCAGCAGCCACTGGTAACAGGATTAGCAGAGCGAGGTATGTA
GGCGGTGCTACAGAGTTCTTGAAGTGGTGGCCTAACTACGGCTACACTAGAAGAACAGTATTTGGTATCT
GCGCTCTGCTGAAGCCAGTTACCTTCGGAAAAAGAGTTGGTAGCTCTTGATCCGGCAAACAAACCACCGC
TGGTAGCGGTGGTTTTTTTGTTTGCAAGCAGCAGATTACGCGCAGAAAAAAAGGATCTCAAGAAGATCCT
TTGATCTTTTCTACGGGGTCTGACGCTCAGTGGAACGAAAACTCACGTTAAGGGATTTTGGTCATGAGAT
TATCAAAAAGGATCTTCACCTAGATCCTTTTGTGATGATCGGCACGTAAGAGGTTCCAACTTTCACCATA
ATGAAATAAGATCACTACCGGGCGTATTTTTTGAGTTATCGAGATTTTCAGGAGCTAAGGAAGCTAAAAT
GAGCCATATTCAACGGGAAACGTCTTGCTCAAGGCCGCGATTAAATTCCAACATGGATGCTGATTTATAT
GGGTATAAATGGGCTCGCGATAATGTCGGGCAATCAGGTGCGACAATCTACCGATTGTATGGGAAGCCCG
ATGCGCCAGAGTTGTTTCTGAAACATGGCAAAGGTAGCGTTGCCAATGATGTTACAGATGAGATGGTCAG
ACTAAACTGGCTGACGGAATTTATGCCTCTTCCGACCATCAAGCATTTTATCCGTACTCCTGATGATGCA
TGGTTACTCACCACTGCGATCCCAGGGAAAACAGCATTCCAGGTATTAGAAGAATATCCTGATTCAGGTG
AAAATATTGTTGATGCGCTGGCAGTGTTCCTGCGCCGGTTGCATTCGATTCCTGTTTGTAATTGTCCTTT
TAACAGCGATCGCGTATTTCGACTCGCTCAGGCGCAATCACGAATGAATAACGGTTTGGTTGATGCGAGT
GATTTTGATGACGAGCGTAATGGCTGGCCTGTTGAACAAGTCTGGAAAGAAATGCATAAACTTTTGCCAT
TCTCACCGGATTCAGTCGTCACTCATGGTGATTTCTCACTTGATAACCTTATTTTTGACGAGGGGAAATT
AATAGGTTGTATTGATGTTGGACGAGTCGGAATCGCAGACCGATACCAGGATCTTGCCATCCTATGGAAC
TGCCTCGGTGAGTTTTCTCCTTCATTACAGAAACGGCTTTTTCAAAAATATGGTATTGATAATCCTGATA
TGAATAAATTGCAGTTTCATTTGATGCTCGATGAGTTTTTCTGATTTTTTTTAAGGCAGTTATTGGTGCC
CTTAAACGCCTGGTTGCTACGCCTGAATAAGTGATAATAAGCGGATGAATGGCAGAAATTCGATGATAAG
CTGTCAAACATGATGT
[125 nt withheld, positions 3307-3431]
C
[91 nt withheld, positions 3433-3523]
AGGGTGATGGTTCACGTAGTGGGCCAGCGCCCTGATAGACGGTTTTTCGCCCTTTGACGTTGGAGTCCAC
GTTCTTT
[37 nt withheld, positions 3601-3637]
ACCCTATCTCGGTCTATTCTTTTGATTTATAAGGGATTTTGCCGATTTCGGCCTATTGGTTAAAAAATGA
GCTGATTTAACAAAAATTTAACGCGAATTTTAACAAAATATTAACGCTTACAATTTTAACGAATT
